Addgene plasmid #221258: pMSCV-FKBP-MAVS(pLxIS) E433A
Purpose: Expression of MAVS pLxIS (393-441) mutant in mammalian cells by retroviral transduction
Depositing lab: Jonathan Kagan. Depositing organization: Boston Children's Hospital. Publication: pLxIS-containing domains are biochemically flexible regulators of interferons and metabolism. Landau LM, Chaudhary N, Tien YC, Rogozinska M, Joshi S, Yao C, Crowley J, Hullahalli K, Campbell IW, Waldor MK, Haigis M, Kagan JC. Mol Cell. 2024 Jul 11;84(13):2436-2454.e10. doi: 10.1016/j.molcel.2024.05.030. Epub 2024 Jun 25. PubMed 38925114.
Backbone
  Vector backbone: pMSCV-IRES-GFP
  Vector type: Retroviral
Growth in bacteria
  Bacterial resistance: Ampicillin, 100 μg/mL
  Growth temperature: 37°C
  Growth strain: NEB Stable
  Copy number: High Copy
Gene/Insert
  Gene/Insert name: MAVS pLxIS (393-441)
  Species: M. musculus (mouse)
  Mutation: E433A
  Entrez Gene: Mavs (a.k.a. D430028G21Rik, IPS-1, Visa, cardif)
  Tag / fusion protein: FLAG-4xFKBP (N terminal on insert)
  Cloning method: Restriction Enzyme; 5′ cloning site BglII (not destroyed); 3′ cloning site NotI (not destroyed)
Terms and licenses: Academic/Nonprofit Terms; Industry Terms: Not Available to Industry
How to cite: pMSCV-FKBP-MAVS(pLxIS) E433A was a gift from Jonathan Kagan (Addgene plasmid # 221258 ; http://n2t.net/addgene:221258 ; RRID:Addgene_221258)
