[The description below was written by a language model from this plasmid's Addgene catalogue record and pLannotate feature annotations shown in this document.]
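Description:
pMSCV-FKBP-MAVS(pLxIS) E433A is a gammaretroviral expression vector built on the pMSCV-IRES-GFP backbone and intended for stable delivery of a mutant MAVS signalling fragment into mammalian cells by retroviral transduction. In bacteria it replicates from a high-copy ColE1/pUC-type origin and is selected with ampicillin through the β-lactamase gene. The annotation also picks up short remnants of lacI, rop, bom, lacZα and a tetracycline resistance gene, which are non-functional backbone leftovers. The viral portion consists of murine embryonic stem cell virus 5′ and 3′ LTRs, the MESV Ψ packaging signal and a truncated, start-codon-less gag segment. Together these allow the transcript to be packaged into particles when viral proteins are supplied in trans. No separate internal promoter is annotated, so the 5′ LTR is expected to drive transcription after integration.

The payload, cloned between BglII and NotI sites, encodes an N-terminal FLAG epitope followed by four tandem FKBP domains fused to residues 393–441 of mouse MAVS, the region containing its pLxIS motif, carrying an E433A substitution. The automated feature table labels only two of the FKBP repeats, one of them as a fungal homologue, but the unannotated span between the FLAG tag and these hits is consistent with the catalogued 4xFKBP array. Tandem FKBP modules are commonly used to induce oligomerisation of a fused protein with a bivalent ligand, although the record does not state how the domain is used here. Downstream, an EMCV IRES directs translation of EGFP from the same transcript, marking transduced cells. The construct serves as a point-mutant variant for studying the function of the MAVS pLxIS domain.
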