Features (pLannotate 1.2.2; 23 found; start..end, strand, type, name):
     19..39      +  CDS            FLAG (fragment): FLAG® epitope tag, followed by an enterokinase cleavage site
    742..1026    +  CDS            FPR2 (fragment): FKBP2_CRYNB - Protein inferred from homology: Swiss-Prot protein existence level 3. PPIases accelerate the folding of proteins. It catalyzes the cis-trans isomerization of proline imidic peptide bonds in oligopeptides (By similarity). From Cryptococcus neoformans var. neoformans serotype D (strain B-3501A) (Filobasidiella neoformans).
   1021..1341    +  CDS            FKBP1A: FKB1A_HUMAN - Also known as FKBP1, FKBP12. Experimental evidence at protein level: Swiss-Prot protein existence level 1. Keeps in an inactive conformation TGFBR1, the TGF-beta type I serine/threonine kinase receptor, preventing TGF-beta receptor activation in absence of ligand. Recruits SMAD7 to ACVR1B which prevents the association of SMAD2 and SMAD3 with the activin receptor complex, thereby blocking the activin signal. May modulate the RYR1 calcium channel activity. PPIases accelerate the folding of proteins. It catalyzes the cis-trans isomerization of proline imidic peptide bonds in oligop
   1351..1506    +  CDS            Mavs (fragment): MAVS_MOUSE - Also known as Ips1 From Mus musculus (Mouse).
   1529..1562    -  misc_feature   MCS (fragment): pBluescript multiple cloning site
   1664..2126    +  misc_feature   IRES: internal ribosome entry site (IRES) of the encephalomyocarditis virus (EMCV)
   2140..2859    +  CDS            EGFP: the original enhanced GFP (Yang et al., 1996) mammalian codon-optimized
   2921..3435    +  LTR            3' LTR: 3' long terminal repeat from murine embryonic stem cell virus
   3597..3613    -  protein_bind   lac operator: The lac repressor binds to the lac operator to inhibit transcription in E. coli. This inhibition can be relieved by adding lactose or isopropyl-β-D-thiogalactopyranoside (IPTG). lac repressor encoded by lacI
   3621..3651    -  promoter       lac promoter: promoter for the E. coli lac operon
   3666..3687    -  protein_bind   CAP binding site: CAP binding activates transcription in the presence of cAMP. E. coli catabolite activator protein
   3700..3792    -  CDS            lacI (fragment): lac repressor; lacI; The lac repressor binds to the lac operator to inhibit transcription in E. coli. This inhibition can be relieved by adding lactose or isopropyl-β-D-thiogalactopyranoside (IPTG).
   3975..4563    -  rep_origin     ori: high-copy-number ColE1/pMB1/pBR322/pUC origin of replication
   4734..5594    -  CDS            AmpR: β-lactamase; bla; confers resistance to ampicillin, carbenicillin, and related antibiotics
   5595..5699    -  promoter       AmpR promoter: bla
   5794..5829    +  CDS            rop (fragment): Rop protein, which maintains plasmids at low copy number; rop
   5931..6030    +  misc_feature   bom (fragment): basis of mobility region from pBR322
   6036..6185    -  CDS            lacZα (fragment): LacZα fragment of β-galactosidase; lacZ fragment
   6185..6386    -  CDS            TcR (fragment): tetracycline efflux protein; tet; confers resistance to tetracycline
   6387..6485    +  CDS            env (fragment): murine leukemia virus gPr80 envelope polyprotein precursor; env; proteolytically cleaved into gp70SU and p15TM subunits
   6527..7043    +  LTR            5' LTR: 5' long terminal repeat from murine embryonic stem cell virus
   7107..7448    +  misc_feature   MESV Ψ: packaging signal of murine embryonic stem cell virus
   7515..7931    +  CDS            gag (truncated): truncated Moloney murine leukemia virus (MMLV) gag gene lacking the start codon
>Addgene plasmid #221258 | pMSCV-FKBP-MAVS(pLxIS) E433A | addgene full sequence | sequence record 439014 | Addgene NGS Result
AGATCTGCCACCATGGACTACAAGGACGACGACGACAAGGGCGTTCAAGTAGAAACAATATCTCCAGGAG
ACGGGCGTACATTTCCTAAGCGTGGCCAAACTTGCGTAGTCCATTATACCGGCATGCTGGAGGACGGTAA
GAAGGTCGATAGCTCTAGAGACCGTAACAAACCTTTCAAATTTATGCTGGGGAAACAGGAGGTTATCCGT
GGTTGGGAGGAAGGCGTGGCCCAAATGTCCGTTGGGCAGCGTGCTAAGTTAACCATCTCGCCAGATTACG
CATATGGGGCTACAGGCCATCCTGGGATCATTCCCCCGCATGCGACACTTGTGTTTGATGTAGAGCTGTT
GAAGTTGGAGACGCGGGGAGTTCAAGTCGAAACGATTTCACCAGGTGATGGACGCACCTTTCCTAAACGG
GGACAAACGTGCGTCGTGCATTACACCGGTATGCTGGAAGACGGCAAGAAAGTCGATTCAAGCCGCGATA
GAAATAAACCCTTCAAATTCATGCTTGGAAAACAGGAAGTAATACGCGGATGGGAAGAGGGTGTGGCGCA
AATGTCTGTCGGGCAAAGAGCTAAACTGACAATAAGTCCTGATTACGCGTACGGTGCGACTGGGCACCCT
GGTATCATTCCGCCGCACGCGACACTTGTCTTCGACGTCGAGTTACTTAAGCTTGAGACGCGGGGGGTGC
AGGTAGAGACTATTTCGCCCGGTGACGGAAGAACTTTCCCAAAGCGGGGACAGACCTGTGTTGTCCACTA
CACTGGGATGTTGGAGGATGGTAAGAAAGTTGACTCAAGTCGTGATCGCAACAAACCCTTTAAGTTTATG
CTTGGGAAGCAGGAAGTCATCAGAGGTTGGGAAGAAGGCGTAGCTCAGATGTCAGTGGGACAACGGGCCA
AATTAACCATCAGTCCAGACTACGCCTACGGAGCCACCGGTCACCCAGGGATCATACCACCTCACGCAAC
CTTAGTGTTCGATGTGGAACTTTTAAAGTTAGAGACGCGCGGTGTACAAGTGGAAACAATCAGTCCAGGG
GATGGGAGAACATTCCCCAAAAGAGGCCAGACGTGTGTCGTGCACTATACGGGGATGTTAGAAGATGGGA
AAAAGGTCGATTCGTCACGCGACCGCAACAAACCGTTTAAATTCATGTTGGGAAAGCAGGAGGTGATTCG
CGGCTGGGAGGAAGGTGTGGCACAGATGAGCGTGGGCCAGAGAGCAAAACTGACTATCTCTCCTGATTAT
GCCTACGGCGCGACGGGCCACCCTGGCATAATTCCACCCCACGCTACCCTGGTATTCGATGTCGAGCTTC
TGAAGCTTGAGGGTGCTGGGGCTGGGGCTGAGATGAGCAAGCCAGGTGTGCTGGTATCCCAGTTGGACGA
GCCATTCTCAGCCTGCTCTGTGGACCTTGCCATTAGCCCTAGCAGCTCCTTGGTCTCAGAACCCAACCAT
GGTCCAGAGGCCAATGAGTATTCGTCCTTTAGAATCTGATAAGCGGCCGCGTTTAAACGTCGACGGTATC
GATAAGCTTGATATCGAATTCCGCCCCCCCCCCTAACGTTACTGGCCGAAGCCGCTTGGAATAAGGCCGG
TGTGCGTTTGTCTATATGTTATTTTCCACCATATTGCCGTCTTTTGGCAATGTGAGGGCCCGGAAACCTG
GCCCTGTCTTCTTGACGAGCATTCCTAGGGGTCTTTCCCCTCTCGCCAAAGGAATGCAAGGTCTGTTGAA
TGTCGTGAAGGAAGCAGTTCCTCTGGAAGCTTCTTGAAGACAAACAACGTCTGTAGCGACCCTTTGCAGG
CAGCGGAACCCCCCACCTGGCGACAGGTGCCTCTGCGGCCAAAAGCCACGTGTATAAGATACACCTGCAA
AGGCGGCACAACCCCAGTGCCACGTTGTGAGTTGGATAGTTGTGGAAAGAGTCAAATGGCTCTCCTCAAG
CGTATTCAACAAGGGGCTGAAGGATGCCCAGAAGGTACCCCATTGTATGGGATCTGATCTGGGGCCTCGG
TGCACATGCTTTACATGTGTTTAGTCGAGGTTAAAAAAACGTCTAGGCCCCCCGAACCACGGGGACGTGG
TTTTCCTTTGAAAAACACGATGATAATATGGCCACAACCATGGTGAGCAAGGGCGAGGAGCTGTTCACCG
GGGTGGTGCCCATCCTGGTCGAGCTGGACGGCGACGTAAACGGCCACAAGTTCAGCGTGTCTGGCGAGGG
CGAGGGCGATGCCACCTACGGCAAGCTGACCCTGAAGTTCATCTGCACCACCGGCAAGCTGCCCGTGCCC
TGGCCCACCCTCGTGACCACCCTGACCTACGGCGTGCAGTGCTTCAGCCGCTACCCCGACCACATGAAGC
AGCACGACTTCTTCAAGTCCGCCATGCCCGAAGGCTACGTCCAGGAGCGCACCATCTTCTTCAAGGACGA
CGGCAACTACAAGACCCGCGCCGAGGTGAAGTTCGAGGGCGACACCCTGGTGAACCGCATCGAGCTGAAG
GGCATCGACTTCAAGGAGGACGGCAACATCCTGGGGCACAAGCTGGAGTACAACTACAACAGCCACAACG
TCTATATCATGGCCGACAAGCAGAAGAACGGCATCAAGGCGAACTTCAAGATCCGCCACAACATCGAGGA
CGGCAGCGTGCAGCTCGCCGACCACTACCAGCAGAACACCCCCATCGGCGACGGCCCCGTGCTGCTGCCC
GACAACCACTACCTGAGCACCCAGTCCGCCCTGAGCAAAGACCCCAACGAGAAGCGCGATCACATGGTCC
TGCTGGAGTTCGTGACCGCCGCCGGGATCACTCTCGGCATGGACGAGCTGTACAAGTAATGAATTAATTA
AGAATTCGATAAAATAAAAGATTTTATTTAGTCTCCAGAAAAAGGGGGGAATGAAAGACCCCACCTGTAG
GTTTGGCAAGCTAGCTTAAGTAACGCCATTTTGCAAGGCATGGAAAATACATAACTGAGAATAGAGAAGT
TCAGATCAAGGTTAGGAACAGAGAGACAGCAGAATATGGGCCAAACAGGATATCTGTGGTAAGCAGTTCC
TGCCCCGGCTCAGGGCCAAGAACAGATGGTCCCCAGATGCGGTCCCGCCCTCAGCAGTTTCTAGAGAACC
ATCAGATGTTTCCAGGGTGCCCCAAGGACCTGAAATGACCCTGTGCCTTATTTGAACTAACCAATCAGTT
CGCTTCTCGCTTCTGTTCGCGCGCTTCTGCTCCCCGAGCTCAATAAAAGAGCCCACAACCCCTCACTCGG
CGCGCCAGTCCTCCGATAGACTGCGTCGCCCGGGTACCCGTGTATCCAATAAACCCTCTTGCAGTTGCAT
CCGACTTGTGGTCTCGCTGTTCCTTGGGAGGGTCTCCTCTGAGTGATTGACTACCCGTCAGCGGGGGTCT
TTCATGGGTAACAGTTTCTTGAAGTTGGAGAACAACATTCTGAGGGTAGGAGTCGAATATTAAGTAATCC
TGACTCAATTAGCCACTGTTTTGAATCCACATACTCCAATACTCCTGAAATAGTTCATTATGGACAGCGC
AGAAAGAGCTGGGGAGAATTGTGAAATTGTTATCCGCTCACAATTCCACACAACATACGAGCCGGAAGCA
TAAAGTGTAAAGCCTGGGGTGCCTAATGAGTGAGCTAACTCACATTAATTGCGTTGCGCTCACTGCCCGC
TTTCCAGTCGGGAAACCTGTCGTGCCAGCTGCATTAATGAATCGGCCAACGCGCGGGGAGAGGCGGTTTG
CGTATTGGGCGCTCTTCCGCTTCCTCGCTCACTGACTCGCTGCGCTCGGTCGTTCGGCTGCGGCGAGCGG
TATCAGCTCACTCAAAGGCGGTAATACGGTTATCCACAGAATCAGGGGATAACGCAGGAAAGAACATGTG
AGCAAAAGGCCAGCAAAAGGCCAGGAACCGTAAAAAGGCCGCGTTGCTGGCGTTTTTCCATAGGCTCCGC
CCCCCTGACGAGCATCACAAAAATCGACGCTCAAGTCAGAGGTGGCGAAACCCGACAGGACTATAAAGAT
ACCAGGCGTTTCCCCCTGGAAGCTCCCTCGTGCGCTCTCCTGTTCCGACCCTGCCGCTTACCGGATACCT
GTCCGCCTTTCTCCCTTCGGGAAGCGTGGCGCTTTCTCATAGCTCACGCTGTAGGTATCTCAGTTCGGTG
TAGGTCGTTCGCTCCAAGCTGGGCTGTGTGCACGAACCCCCCGTTCAGCCCGACCGCTGCGCCTTATCCG
GTAACTATCGTCTTGAGTCCAACCCGGTAAGACACGACTTATCGCCACTGGCAGCAGCCACTGGTAACAG
GATTAGCAGAGCGAGGTATGTAGGCGGTGCTACAGAGTTCTTGAAGTGGTGGCCTAACTACGGCTACACT
AGAAGAACAGTATTTGGTATCTGCGCTCTGCTGAAGCCAGTTACCTTCGGAAAAAGAGTTGGTAGCTCTT
GATCCGGCAAACAAACCACCGCTGGTAGCGGTGGTTTTTTTGTTTGCAAGCAGCAGATTACGCGCAGAAA
AAAAGGATCTCAAGAAGATCCTTTGATCTTTTCTACGGGGTCTGACGCTCAGTGGAACGAAAACTCACGT
TAAGGGATTTTGGTCATGAGATTATCAAAAAGGATCTTCACCTAGATCCTTTTAAATTAAAAATGAAGTT
TTAAATCAATCTAAAGTATATATGAGTAAACTTGGTCTGACAGTTACCAATGCTTAATCAGTGAGGCACC
TATCTCAGCGATCTGTCTATTTCGTTCATCCATAGTTGCCTGACTCCCCGTCGTGTAGATAACTACGATA
CGGGAGGGCTTACCATCTGGCCCCAGTGCTGCAATGATACCGCGAGACCCACGCTCACCGGCTCCAGATT
TATCAGCAATAAACCAGCCAGCCGGAAGGGCCGAGCGCAGAAGTGGTCCTGCAACTTTATCCGCCTCCAT
CCAGTCTATTAATTGTTGCCGGGAAGCTAGAGTAAGTAGTTCGCCAGTTAATAGTTTGCGCAACGTTGTT
GCCATTGCTACAGGCATCGTGGTGTCACGCTCGTCGTTTGGTATGGCTTCATTCAGCTCCGGTTCCCAAC
GATCAAGGCGAGTTACATGATCCCCCATGTTGTGCAAAAAAGCGGTTAGCTCCTTCGGTCCTCCGATCGT
TGTCAGAAGTAAGTTGGCCGCAGTGTTATCACTCATGGTTATGGCAGCACTGCATAATTCTCTTACTGTC
ATGCCATCCGTAAGATGCTTTTCTGTGACTGGTGAGTACTCAACCAAGTCATTCTGAGAATAGTGTATGC
GGCGACCGAGTTGCTCTTGCCCGGCGTCAATACGGGATAATACCGCGCCACATAGCAGAACTTTAAAAGT
GCTCATCATTGGAAAACGTTCTTCGGGGCGAAAACTCTCAAGGATCTTACCGCTGTTGAGATCCAGTTCG
ATGTAACCCACTCGTGCACCCAACTGATCTTCAGCATCTTTTACTTTCACCAGCGTTTCTGGGTGAGCAA
AAACAGGAAGGCAAAATGCCGCAAAAAAGGGAATAAGGGCGACACGGAAATGTTGAATACTCATACTCTT
CCTTTTTCAATATTATTGAAGCATTTATCAGGGTTATTGTCTCATGAGCGGATACATATTTGAATGTATT
TAGAAAAATAAACAAATAGGGGTTCCGCGCACATTTCCCCGAAAAGTGCCACCTGACGTCTAAGAAACCA
TTATTATCATGACATTAACCTATAAAAATAGGCGTATCACGAGGCCCTTTCGTCTCGCGCGTTTCGGTGA
TGACGGTGAAAACCTCTGACACATGCAGCTCCCGGAGACGGTCACAGCTTGTCTGTAAGCGGATGCCGGG
AGCAGACAAGCCCGTCAGGGCGCGTCAGCGGGTGTTGGCGGGTGTCGGGGCTGGCTTAACTATGCGGCAT
CAGAGCAGATTGTACTGAGAGTGCACCATATGCGGTGTGAAATACCGCACAGATGCGTAAGGAGAAAATA
CCGCATCAGGCGCCATTCGCCATTCAGGCTGCGCAACTGTTGGGAAGGGCGATCGGTGCGGGCCTCTTCG
CTATTACGCCAGCTGGCGAAAGGGGGATGTGCTGCAAGGCGATTAAGTTGGGTAACGCCAGGGTTTTCCC
AGTCACGACGTTGTAAAACGACGGCGCAAGGAATGGTGCATGCAAGGAGATGGCGCCCAACAGTCCCCCG
GCCACGGGGCCTGCCACCATACCCACGCCGAAACAAGCGCTCATGAGCCCGAAGTGGCGAGCCCGATCTT
CCCCATCGGTGATGTCGGCGATATAGGCGCCAGCAACCGCACCTGTGGCGCCGGTGATGCCGGCCACGAT
GCGTCCGGCGTAGAGGCGATTAGTCCAATTTGTTAAAGACAGGATATCAGTGGTCCAGGCTCTAGTTTTG
ACTCAACAATATCACCAGCTGAAGCCTATAGAGTACGAGCCATAGATAAAATAAAAGATTTTATTTAGTC
TCCAGAAAAAGGGGGGAATGAAAGACCCCACCTGTAGGTTTGGCAAGCTAGCTTAAGTAACGCCATTTTG
CAAGGCATGGAAAATACATAACTGAGAATAGAGAAGTTCAGATCAAGGTTAGGAACAGAGAGACAGCAGA
ATATGGGCCAAACAGGATATCTGTGGTAAGCAGTTCCTGCCCCGGCTCAGGGCCAAGAACAGATGGTCCC
CAGATGCGGTCCCGCCCTCAGCAGTTTCTAGAGAACCATCAGATGTTTCCAGGGTGCCCCAAGGACCTGA
AATGACCCTGTGCCTTATTTGAACTAACCAATCAGTTCGCTTCTCGCTTCTGTTCGCGCGCTTCTGCTCC
CCGAGCTCAATAAAAGAGCCCACAACCCCTCACTCGGCGCGCCAGTCCTCCGATAGACTGCGTCGCCCGG
GTACCCGTATTCCCAATAAAGCCTCTTGCTGTTTGCATCCGAATCGTGGACTCGCTGATCCTTGGGAGGG
TCTCCTCAGATTGATTGACTGCCCACCTCGGGGGTCTTTCATTTGGAGGTTCCACCGAGATTTGGAGACC
CCTGCCCAGGGACCACCGACCCCCCCGCCGGGAGGTAAGCTGGCCAGCGGTCGTTTCGTGTCTGTCTCTG
TCTTTGTGCGTGTTTGTGCCGGCATCTAATGTTTGCGCCTGCGTCTGTACTAGTTAGCTAACTAGCTCTG
TATCTGGCGGACCCGTGGTGGAACTGACGAGTTCTGAACACCCGGCCGCAACCCTGGGAGACGTCCCAGG
GACTTTGGGGGCCGTTTTTGTGGCCCGACCTGAGGAAGGGAGTCGATGTGGAATCCGACCCCGTCAGGAT
ATGTGGTTCTGGTAGGAGACGAGAACCTAAAACAGTTCCCGCCTCCGTCTGAATTTTTGCTTTCGGTTTG
GAACCGAAGCCGCGCGTCTTGTCTGCTGCAGCGCTGCAGCATCGTTCTGTGTTGTCTCTGTCTGACTGTG
TTTCTGTATTTGTCTGAAAATTAGGGCCAGACTGTTACCACTCCCTTAAGTTTGACCTTAGGTCACTGGA
AAGATGTCGAGCGGATCGCTCACAACCAGTCGGTAGATGTCAAGAAGAGACGTTGGGTTACCTTCTGCTC
TGCAGAATGGCCAACCTTTAACGTCGGATGGCCGCGAGACGGCACCTTTAACCGAGACCTCATCACCCAG
GTTAAGATCAAGGTCTTTTCACCTGGCCCGCATGGACACCCAGACCAGGTCCCCTACATCGTGACCTGGG
AAGCCTTGGCTTTTGACCCCCCTCCCTGGGTCAAGCCCTTTGTACACCCTAAGCCTCCGCCTCCTCTTCC
TCCATCCGCCCCGTCTCTCCCCCTTGAACCTCCTCGTTCGACCCCGCCTCGATCCTCCCTTTATCCAGCC
CTCACTCCTTCTCTAGGCGCCGGAATT
